>Addgene plasmid #233597 | OMM-short-CFAST10 | addgene full sequence | sequence record 468029 | Addgene NGS Result
GACGGATCGGGAGATCTCCCGATCCCCTATGGTGCACTCTCAGTACAATCTGCTCTGATGCCGCATAGTT
AAGCCAGTATCTGCTCCCTGCTTGTGTGTTGGAGGTCGCTGAGTAGTGCGCGAGCAAAATTTAAGCTACA
ACAAGGCAAGGCTTGACCGACAATTGCATGAAGAATCTGCTTAGGGTTAGGCGTTTTGCGCTGCTTCGCG
ATGTACGGGCCAGATATACGCGTTGACATTGATTATTGACTAGTTATTAATAGTAATCAATTACGGGGTC
ATTAGTTCATAGCCCATATATGGAGTTCCGCGTTACATAACTTACGGTAAATGGCCCGCCTGGCTGACCG
CCCAACGACCCCCGCCCATTGACGTCAATAATGACGTATGTTCCCATAGTAACGCCAATAGGGACTTTCC
ATTGACGTCAATGGGTGGAGTATTTACGGTAAACTGCCCACTTGGCAGTACATCAAGTGTATCATATGCC
AAGTACGCCCCCTATTGACGTCAATGACGGTAAATGGCCCGCCTGGCATTATGCCCAGTACATGACCTTA
TGGGACTTTCCTACTTGGCAGTACATCTACGTATTAGTCATCGCTATTACCATGGTGATGCGGTTTTGGC
AGTACATCAATGGGCGTGGATAGCGGTTTGACTCACGGGGATTTCCAAGTCTCCACCCCATTGACGTCAA
TGGGAGTTTGTTTTGGCACCAAAATCAACGGGACTTTCCAAAATGTCGTAACAACTCCGCCCCATTGACG
CAAATGGGCGGTAGGCGTGTACGGTGGGAGGTCTATATAAGCAGAGCTCTCTGGCTAACTAGAGAACCCA
CTGCTTACTGGCTTATCGAAATTAATACGACTCACTATAGGGAGACCCAAGCTTCGCAGAGGACACTTGT
CATGGCCGCCTCTAAACCTGTGGAGGCAGCGGTGGTCGCAGCCGCTGTACCGAGCTCCGGGAGTGGGGTG
GGCGGCGGCGGGACTGCGGGCCCGGGCACGGGGGGGCTGCCGCGATGGCAGCTGGCTCTGGCGGTCGGGG
CACCCCTGCTGCTGGGCGCGGGTGCCATATACCTGTGGAGTCGGCAGCAACGGCGCCGGGAGGCCAGAGG
CCGGGGCGGATCCGGTGACAGCTATTGGGTCTTTGTGAAACGGGAATTCTAAGATATCCATCACACTGGC
GGCCGCTCGAGCATGCATCTAGAGGGCCCTATTCTATAGTGTCACCTAAATGCTAGAGCTCGCTGATCAG
CCTCGACTGTGCCTTCTAGTTGCCAGCCATCTGTTGTTTGCCCCTCCCCCGTGCCTTCCTTGACCCTGGA
AGGTGCCACTCCCACTGTCCTTTCCTAATAAAATGAGGAAATTGCATCGCATTGTCTGAGTAGGTGTCAT
TCTATTCTGGGGGGTGGGGTGGGGCAGGACAGCAAGGGGGAGGATTGGGAAGACAATAGCAGGCATGCTG
GGGATGCGGTGGGCTCTATGGCTTCTGAGGCGGAAAGAACCAGCTGGGGCTCTAGGGGGTATCCCC
[124 nt withheld, positions 1537-1660]
C
[91 nt withheld, positions 1662-1752]
A
[49 nt withheld, positions 1754-1802]
CCTTTGACGTTGGAGTCCACGTTCTTT
[37 nt withheld, positions 1830-1866]
ACCCTATCTCGGTCTATTCTTTTGATTTATAAGGGATTTTGCCGATTTCGGCCTATTGGTTAAAAAATGA
GCTGATTTAACAAAAATTTAACGCGAATTAATTCTGTGGAATGTGTGTCAGTTAGGGTGTGGAAAGTCCC
CAGGCTCCCCAGCAGGCAGAAGTATGCAAAGCATGCATCTCAATTAGTCAGCAACCAGGTGTGGAAAGTC
CCCAGGCTCCCCAGCAGGCAGAAGTATGCAAAGCATGCATCTCAATTAGTCAGCAACCATAGTCCCGCCC
CTAACTCCGCCCATCCCGCCCCTAACTCCGCCCAGTTCCGCCCATTCTCCGCCCCATGGCTGACTAATTT
TTTTTATTTATGCAGAGGCCGAGGCCGCCTCTGCCTCTGAGCTATTCCAGAAGTAGTGAGGAGGCTTTTT
TGGAGGCCTAGGCTTTTGCAAAAAGCTCCCGGGAGCTTGTATATCCATTTTCGGATCTGATCAAGAGACA
GGATGAGGATCGTTTCGCATGATTGAACAAGATGGATTGCACGCAGGTTCTCCGGCCGCTTGGGTGGAGA
GGCTATTCGGCTATGACTGGGCACAACAGACAATCGGCTGCTCTGATGCCGCCGTGTTCCGGCTGTCAGC
GCAGGGGCGCCCGGTTCTTTTTGTCAAGACCGACCTGTCCGGTGCCCTGAATGAACTGCAGGACGAGGCA
GCGCGGCTATCGTGGCTGGCCACGACGGGCGTTCCTTGCGCAGCTGTGCTCGACGTTGTCACTGAAGCGG
GAAGGGACTGGCTGCTATTGGGCGAAGTGCCGGGGCAGGATCTCCTGTCATCTCACCTTGCTCCTGCCGA
GAAAGTATCCATCATGGCTGATGCAATGCGGCGGCTGCATACGCTTGATCCGGCTACCTGCCCATTCGAC
CACCAAGCGAAACATCGCATCGAGCGAGCACGTACTCGGATGGAAGCCGGTCTTGTCGATCAGGATGATC
TGGACGAAGAGCATCAGGGGCTCGCGCCAGCCGAACTGTTCGCCAGGCTCAAGGCGCGCATGCCCGACGG
CGAGGATCTCGTCGTGACCCATGGCGATGCCTGCTTGCCGAATATCATGGTGGAAAATGGCCGCTTTTCT
GGATTCATCGACTGTGGCCGGCTGGGTGTGGCGGACCGCTATCAGGACATAGCGTTGGCTACCCGTGATA
TTGCTGAAGAGCTTGGCGGCGAATGGGCTGACCGCTTCCTCGTGCTTTACGGTATCGCCGCTCCCGATTC
GCAGCGCATCGCCTTCTATCGCCTTCTTGACGAGTTCTTCTGAGCGGGACTCTGGGGTTCGAAATGACCG
ACCAAGCGACGCCCAACCTGCCATCACGAGATTTCGATTCCACCGCCGCCTTCTATGAAAGGTTGGGCTT
CGGAATCGTTTTCCGGGACGCCGGCTGGATGATCCTCCAGCGCGGGGATCTCATGCTGGAGTTCTTCGCC
CACCCCAACTTGTTTATTGCAGCTTATAATGGTTACAAATAAAGCAATAGCATCACAAATTTCACAAATA
AAGCATTTTTTTCACTGCATTCTAGTTGTGGTTTGTCCAAACTCATCAATGTATCTTATCATGTCTGTAT
ACCGTCGACCTCTAGCTAGAGCTTGGCGTAATCATGGTCATAGCTGTTTCCTGTGTGAAATTGTTATCCG
CTCACAATTCCACACAACATACGAGCCGGAAGCATAAAGTGTAAAGCCTGGGGTGCCTAATGAGTGAGCT
AACTCACATTAATTGCGTTGCGCTCACTGCCCGCTTTCCAGTCGGGAAACCTGTCGTGCCAGCTGCATTA
ATGAATCGGCCAACGCGCGGGGAGAGGCGGTTTGCGTATTGGGCGCTCTTCCGCTTCCTCGCTCACTGAC
TCGCTGCGCTCGGTCGTTCGGCTGCGGCGAGCGGTATCAGCTCACTCAAAGGCGGTAATACGGTTATCCA
CAGAATCAGGGGATAACGCAGGAAAGAACATGTGAGCAAAAGGCCAGCAAAAGGCCAGGAACCGTAAAAA
GGCCGCGTTGCTGGCGTTTTTCCATAGGCTCCGCCCCCCTGACGAGCATCACAAAAATCGACGCTCAAGT
CAGAGGTGGCGAAACCCGACAGGACTATAAAGATACCAGGCGTTTCCCCCTGGAAGCTCCCTCGTGCGCT
CTCCTGTTCCGACCCTGCCGCTTACCGGATACCTGTCCGCCTTTCTCCCTTCGGGAAGCGTGGCGCTTTC
TCATAGCTCACGCTGTAGGTATCTCAGTTCGGTGTAGGTCGTTCGCTCCAAGCTGGGCTGTGTGCACGAA
CCCCCCGTTCAGCCCGACCGCTGCGCCTTATCCGGTAACTATCGTCTTGAGTCCAACCCGGTAAGACACG
ACTTATCGCCACTGGCAGCAGCCACTGGTAACAGGATTAGCAGAGCGAGGTATGTAGGCGGTGCTACAGA
GTTCTTGAAGTGGTGGCCTAACTACGGCTACACTAGAAGAACAGTATTTGGTATCTGCGCTCTGCTGAAG
CCAGTTACCTTCGGAAAAAGAGTTGGTAGCTCTTGATCCGGCAAACAAACCACCGCTGGTAGCGGTGGTT
TTTTTGTTTGCAAGCAGCAGATTACGCGCAGAAAAAAAGGATCTCAAGAAGATCCTTTGATCTTTTCTAC
GGGGTCTGACGCTCAGTGGAACGAAAACTCACGTTAAGGGATTTTGGTCATGAGATTATCAAAAAGGATC
TTCACCTAGATCCTTTTAAATTAAAAATGAAGTTTTAAATCAATCTAAAGTATATATGAGTAAACTTGGT
CTGACAGTTACCAATGCTTAATCAGTGAGGCACCTATCTCAGCGATCTGTCTATTTCGTTCATCCATAGT
TGCCTGACTCCCCGTCGTGTAGATAACTACGATACGGGAGGGCTTACCATCTGGCCCCAGTGCTGCAATG
ATACCGCGAGACCCACGCTCACCGGCTCCAGATTTATCAGCAATAAACCAGCCAGCCGGAAGGGCCGAGC
GCAGAAGTGGTCCTGCAACTTTATCCGCCTCCATCCAGTCTATTAATTGTTGCCGGGAAGCTAGAGTAAG
TAGTTCGCCAGTTAATAGTTTGCGCAACGTTGTTGCCATTGCTACAGGCATCGTGGTGTCACGCTCGTCG
TTTGGTATGGCTTCATTCAGCTCCGGTTCCCAACGATCAAGGCGAGTTACATGATCCCCCATGTTGTGCA
AAAAAGCGGTTAGCTCCTTCGGTCCTCCGATCGTTGTCAGAAGTAAGTTGGCCGCAGTGTTATCACTCAT
GGTTATGGCAGCACTGCATAATTCTCTTACTGTCATGCCATCCGTAAGATGCTTTTCTGTGACTGGTGAG
TACTCAACCAAGTCATTCTGAGAATAGTGTATGCGGCGACCGAGTTGCTCTTGCCCGGCGTCAATACGGG
ATAATACCGCGCCACATAGCAGAACTTTAAAAGTGCTCATCATTGGAAAACGTTCTTCGGGGCGAAAACT
CTCAAGGATCTTACCGCTGTTGAGATCCAGTTCGATGTAACCCACTCGTGCACCCAACTGATCTTCAGCA
TCTTTTACTTTCACCAGCGTTTCTGGGTGAGCAAAAACAGGAAGGCAAAATGCCGCAAAAAAGGGAATAA
GGGCGACACGGAAATGTTGAATACTCATACTCTTCCTTTTTCAATATTATTGAAGCATTTATCAGGGTTA
TTGTCTCATGAGCGGATACATATTTGAATGTATTTAGAAAAATAAACAAATAGGGGTTCCGCGCACATTT
CCCCGAAAAGTGCCACCTGACGTC
Features (pLannotate 1.2.2; 22 found; start..end, strand, type, name):
     28..80      -  misc_feature   bom (fragment): basis of mobility region from pBR322
    235..614     +  enhancer       CMV enhancer: human cytomegalovirus immediate early enhancer
    615..818     +  promoter       CMV promoter: human cytomegalovirus (CMV) immediate early promoter
    814..847     +  LTR            5' LTR (truncated) (fragment): truncated 5' long terminal repeat (LTR) from HIV-1
    863..881     +  promoter       T7 promoter: promoter for bacteriophage T7 RNA polymerase
    912..1127    +  CDS            TOMM70 (fragment): TOM70_HUMAN - Also known as KIAA0719, TOM70, TOMM70A. Experimental evidence at protein level: Swiss-Prot protein existence level 1. Acts as receptor of the preprotein translocase complex of the outer mitochondrial membrane (TOM complex). Recognizes and mediates the translocation of mitochondrial preproteins from the cytosol into the mitochondria in a chaperone dependent manner (PubMed:12526792). Mediates TBK1 and IRF3 activation induced by MAVS in response to Sendai virus infection and promotes host antiviral responses during virus infection (PubMed:20628368, PubMed:25609812). Upon Sendai viru
   1131..1164    +  CDS            Y-FAST (fragment): small protein tag, derived from photoactive yellow protein, that allows in vivo fluorescent labeling by addition of a cell-permeant fluorogen (Plamont et al., 2016)
   1223..1241    -  promoter       SP6 promoter: promoter for bacteriophage SP6 RNA polymerase
   1267..1491    +  polyA_signal   bGH poly(A) signal: bovine growth hormone polyadenylation signal
   1495..1516    +  promoter       SV40 promoter (fragment): SV40 enhancer and early promoter
   1537..1965    +  rep_origin     f1 ori (sequence partly withheld): f1 bacteriophage origin of replication; arrow indicates direction of (+) strand synthesis
   1979..2308    +  promoter       SV40 promoter: SV40 enhancer and early promoter
   2375..3166    +  CDS            neo: KKA2_KLEPN - Also known as kan, nptII. Experimental evidence at protein level: Swiss-Prot protein existence level 1. Resistance to kanamycin, neomycin, paromomycin, ribostamycin, butirosin and gentamicin B. From Klebsiella pneumoniae.
   3190..3348    +  CDS            ble (fragment): BLE_KLEPN - Experimental evidence at protein level: Swiss-Prot protein existence level 1. Binding protein with a strong affinity to the bleomycin family of antibiotics. Binds to CL990; an antimitotic-antibiotic compound. From Klebsiella pneumoniae.
   3343..3464    +  polyA_signal   SV40 poly(A) signal: SV40 polyadenylation signal
   3537..3553    -  protein_bind   lac operator: The lac repressor binds to the lac operator to inhibit transcription in E. coli. This inhibition can be relieved by adding lactose or isopropyl-β-D-thiogalactopyranoside (IPTG). lac repressor encoded by lacI
   3561..3591    -  promoter       lac promoter: promoter for the E. coli lac operon
   3606..3627    -  protein_bind   CAP binding site: CAP binding activates transcription in the presence of cAMP. E. coli catabolite activator protein
   3640..3732    -  CDS            lacI (fragment): lac repressor; lacI; The lac repressor binds to the lac operator to inhibit transcription in E. coli. This inhibition can be relieved by adding lactose or isopropyl-β-D-thiogalactopyranoside (IPTG).
   3915..4503    -  rep_origin     ori: high-copy-number ColE1/pMB1/pBR322/pUC origin of replication
   4674..5534    -  CDS            AmpR: β-lactamase; bla; confers resistance to ampicillin, carbenicillin, and related antibiotics
   5535..5639    -  promoter       AmpR promoter: bla
