[The description below was written by a language model from this plasmid's Addgene catalogue record and pLannotate feature annotations shown in this document.]
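Description:
OMM-short-CFAST10 is a 5,670 bp mammalian expression plasmid built on the pcDNA3 backbone. It places the CFAST10 fragment on the cytosolic face of the outer mitochondrial membrane (OMM). The plasmid is propagated in E. coli through a high-copy ColE1/pUC-type origin and selected with ampicillin via the β-lactamase gene. An f1 origin is also present. For mammalian cells, an SV40 early promoter drives a neomycin phosphotransferase cassette ending in an SV40 polyadenylation signal, which would allow G418 selection of stable transfectants.

The expression cassette uses the human CMV immediate-early enhancer and promoter and ends with the bovine growth hormone polyadenylation signal. T7 and SP6 promoters flank the insert, as is usual for pcDNA3. The open reading frame begins with a fragment of about 216 bp from human TOMM70, a receptor of the TOM translocase complex, which evidently serves as the OMM-anchoring sequence. Almost directly after it comes a very short segment of about 34 bp annotated as a Y-FAST fragment. This corresponds to CFAST10, the small C-terminal piece of the split form of FAST, a fluorogen-activating tag derived from photoactive yellow protein. The near-absence of intervening sequence fits the "short linker" in the name. A few other short annotations, such as the truncated HIV-1 LTR, ble and lacI fragments, are probably backbone remnants or partial matches rather than functional parts.

CFAST10 alone should not give a signal. It is expected to be paired with a complementary N-terminal FAST fragment targeted to another organelle membrane, so that reversible complementation in the presence of the fluorogen reports membrane proximity. The associated publication describes such reversible chemogenetic reporters for imaging membrane contact site dynamics together with Ca2+ signals. The record does not name the partner construct.
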