Addgene plasmid #233597: OMM-short-CFAST10
Purpose: Expression of CFAST10 on the OMM membrane after a short linker
Depositing lab: Riccardo Filadi. Depositing organization: CNR, Institute of Neuroscience. Publication: Simultaneous detection of membrane contact dynamics and associated Ca(2+) signals by reversible chemogenetic reporters. Garcia Casas P, Rossini M, Pavenius L, Saeed M, Arnst N, Sonda S, Fernandes T, D'Arsie I, Bruzzone M, Berno V, Raimondi A, Sassano ML, Naia L, Barbieri E, Sigismund S, Agostinis P, Sturlese M, Niemeyer BA, Brismar H, Ankarcrona M, Gautier A, Pizzo P, Filadi R. Nat Commun. 2024 Nov 12;15(1):9775. doi: 10.1038/s41467-024-52985-0. PubMed 39532847.
Backbone
  Vector backbone: pcDNA3
  Vector type: Mammalian Expression
Growth in bacteria
  Bacterial resistance: Ampicillin, 100 μg/mL
  Growth temperature: 37°C
  Growth strain: DH5alpha
  Copy number: High Copy
Gene/Insert
  Gene/Insert name: CFAST10
  Species: H. sapiens (human); Other
  Promoter: CMV
  Cloning method: Restriction Enzyme; 5′ cloning site Unknown (unknown if destroyed)
Terms and licenses: Academic/Nonprofit Terms; Industry Terms: Not Available to Industry
How to cite: OMM-short-CFAST10 was a gift from Riccardo Filadi (Addgene plasmid # 233597 ; http://n2t.net/addgene:233597 ; RRID:Addgene_233597)
