>Addgene plasmid #233597 | OMM-short-CFAST10 | depositor partial sequence | sequence record 468246 | OMM-short-CFAST10
ATGGCCGCCTCTAAACCTGTGGAGGCAGCGGTGGTCGCAGCCGCTGTACCGAGCTCCGGGAGTGGGGTGG
GCGGCGGCGGGACTGCGGGCCCGGGCACGGGGGGGCTGCCGCGATGGCAGCTGGCTCTGGCGGTCGGGGC
ACCCCTGCTGCTGGGCGCGGGTGCCATATACCTGTGGAGTCGGCAGCAACGGCGCCGGGAGGCCAGAGGC
CGGGGCGGATCCGGTGACAGCTATTGGGTCTTTGTGAAACGGGAATTCTAAGATATC
